Addgene plasmid #134806: pED14xW-3
Purpose: IPTG inducible expression of W-TAGA-Evo1 qtRNA
Depositing lab: Ahmed Badran. Depositing organization: Broad Institute. Publication: Multiplex suppression of four quadruplet codons via tRNA directed evolution. DeBenedictis EA, Carver GD, Chung CZ, Soll D, Badran AH. Nat Commun. 2021 Sep 29;12(1):5706. doi: 10.1038/s41467-021-25948-y. PubMed 34588441.
Backbone
  Vector backbone: RK2 SpecR
  Total vector size (bp): 3240
  Vector type: Bacterial Expression, Synthetic Biology
Growth in bacteria
  Bacterial resistance: Spectinomycin, 50 μg/mL
  Growth temperature: 37°C
  Growth strain: DH5alpha
  Growth instructions: Grow in glucose to suppress expression of qtRNA
  Copy number: Low Copy
Gene/Insert
  Gene/Insert name: W-TAGA-Evo1 qtRNA
  Species: Synthetic
Terms and licenses: Academic/Nonprofit Terms; Industry Terms: Not Available to Industry
Depositor comments: The lacI repressor must also be expressed in order to make the ProK-LacI promoter IPTG-inducible. These can be provided by the host strain, or on another plasmid. For example, E coli S2060s (Addgene Bacterial strain #105064), encode lacI.
How to cite: pED14xW-3 was a gift from Ahmed Badran (Addgene plasmid # 134806 ; http://n2t.net/addgene:134806 ; RRID:Addgene_134806)
