[The description below was written by a language model from this plasmid's Addgene catalogue record and pLannotate feature annotations shown in this document.]
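Description:
pED14xW-3 is a small, low-copy bacterial expression plasmid built on an RK2 (IncP) spectinomycin-resistance backbone and used in E. coli for synthetic biology work on expanded genetic codes. Replication depends on the oriV origin together with the plasmid-encoded trfA gene, whose protein product binds and activates oriV. Selection is provided by an aadA (SmR) aminoglycoside adenylyltransferase gene, annotated as driven by the bla (AmpR) promoter, which confers resistance to spectinomycin and streptomycin. The catalogue lists the vector at about 3.2 kb, consistent with the slightly longer sequenced record from which the feature table was generated.

The payload is W-TAGA-Evo1, a synthetic quadruplet-decoding tRNA (qtRNA). Its name suggests a tryptophan-type scaffold evolved to read the four-base codon TAGA, although the record does not spell this out. The feature table shows a single tRNA gene on the reverse strand, preceded by a lac operator and followed by putative bacterial terminators, with an rrnB T1 terminator lying upstream of the cassette, between it and oriV, where it may insulate the cassette. The depositor describes the promoter as ProK-LacI; it was not itself annotated, only its operator. Because the plasmid carries no lacI gene, IPTG-inducible control works only if the lac repressor is supplied by the host strain or by a second plasmid; otherwise the qtRNA would be expressed constitutively. The record also notes that glucose is used to keep qtRNA expression suppressed during propagation. The construct comes from work on directed evolution of tRNAs for multiplex suppression of quadruplet codons, where it serves to supply this evolved qtRNA on demand, and the RK2 origin would suit its use alongside other plasmids.
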