Features (pLannotate 1.2.2; 9 found; start..end, strand, type, name):
    469..1617    +  CDS            trfA: trans-acting replication protein that binds to and activates oriV
   1647..1718    +  promoter       AmpR promoter: bla
   1719..2510    +  CDS            SmR: aminoglycoside adenylyltransferase (Murphy, 1985); aadA; confers resistance to spectinomycin and streptomycin
   2609..2638    -  terminator     bacterial terminator (fragment): putative bacterial transcription terminator
   2667..2710    -  terminator     bacterial terminator: putative bacterial transcription terminator
   2713..2786    -  ncRNA          tRNA: Accession: RF00005 - tRNA
   2839..2855    -  protein_bind   lac operator: The lac repressor binds to the lac operator to inhibit transcription in E. coli. This inhibition can be relieved by adding lactose or isopropyl-β-D-thiogalactopyranoside (IPTG). lac repressor encoded by lacI
   3047..3091    -  terminator     rrnB T1 terminator: transcription terminator T1 from the E. coli rrnB gene
   3107..322     +  rep_origin     oriV (fragment) (across the origin): incP origin of replication
>Addgene plasmid #134806 | pED14xW-3 | addgene full sequence | sequence record 266459 | Addgene NGS Result
AGCCTGGGGATAAGTGCCCTGCGGTATTGACACTTGAGGGGCGCGACTACTGACAGATGAGGGGCGCGAT
CCTTGACACTTGAGGGGCAGAGTGCTGACAGATGAGGGGCGCACCTATTGACATTTGAGGGGCTGTCCAC
AGGCAGAAAATCCAGCATTTGCAAGGGTTTCCGCCCGTTTTTCGGCCACCGCTAACCTGTCTTTTAACCT
GCTTTTAAACCAATATTTATAAACCTTGTTTTTAACCAGGGCTGCGCCCTGTGCGCGTGACCGCGCACGC
CGAAGGGGGGTGCCCCCCCTTCTCGAACCCTCCCGGCCCGCTAACGCGGGCCTCCCATCCCCCCAGGGGC
TGCGCCCCTCGGCCGCGAACGGCCTCACCCCAAAAATGGAGGTTTCTCTTCTTTCACTTTACGGCTAGCT
CAGCCCTAGGTATTATGCTAGCAGCCCCATACGATATAAGGAGGGTGAATGAATCGGACGTTTGACCGGA
AGGCATACAGGCAAGAACTGATCGACGCGGGGTTTTCCGCCGAGGATGCCGAAACCATCGCAAGCCGCAC
CGTCATGCGTGCGCCCCGCGAAACCTTCCAGTCCGTCGGCTCGATGGTCCAGCAAGCTACGGCCAAGATC
GAGCGCGACAGCGTGCAACTGGCTCCCCCTGCCCTGCCCGCGCCATCGGCCGCCGTGGAGCGTTCGCGTC
GTCTCGAACAGGAGGCGGCAGGTTTGGCGAAGTCGATGACCATCGACACGCGAGGAACTATGACGACCAA
GAAGCGAAAAACCGCCGGCGAGGACCTGGCAAAACAGGTCAGCGAGGCCAAGCAGGCCGCGTTGCTGAAA
CACACGAAGCAGCAGATCAAGGAAATGCAGCTTTCCTTGTTCGATATTGCGCCGTGGCCGGACACGATGC
GAGCGATGCCAAACGACACGGCCCGCTCTGCCCTGTTCACCACGCGCAACAAGAAAATCCCGCGCGAGGC
GCTGCAAAACAAGGTCATTTTCCACGTCAACAAGGACGTGAAGATCACCTACACCGGCGTCGAGCTGCGG
GCCGACGATGACGAACTGGTGTGGCAGCAGGTGTTGGAGTACGCGAAGCGCACCCCTATCGGCGAGCCGA
TCACCTTCACGTTCTACGAGCTTTGCCAGGACCTGGGCTGGTCGATCAATGGCCGGTATTACACGAAGGC
CGAGGAATGCCTGTCGCGCCTACAGGCGACGGCGATGGGCTTCACGTCCGACCGCGTTGGGCACCTGGAA
TCGGTGTCGCTGCTGCACCGCTTCCGCGTCCTGGACCGTGGCAAGAAAACGTCCCGTTGCCAGGTCCTGA
TCGACGAGGAAATCGTCGTGCTGTTTGCTGGCGACCACTACACGAAATTCATATGGGAGAAGTACCGCAA
GCTGTCGCCGACGGCCCGACGGATGTTCGACTATTTCAGCTCGCACCGGGAGCCGTACCCGCTCAAGCTG
GAAACCTTCCGCCTCATGTGCGGATCGGATTCCACCCGCGTGAAGAAGTGGCGCGAGCAGGTCGGCGAAG
CCTGCGAAGAGTTGCGAGGCAGCGGCCTGGTGGAACACGCCTGGGTCAATGATGACCTGGTGCATTGCAA
ACGCTAGACGGCCTATTTGGCCTATTTTTCTAAATACATTCAAATATGTATCCGCTCATGAGACAATAAC
CCTGATAAATGCTTCAATAATATTGAAAAAGGAAGAGTATGAGGGAAGCGGTGATCGCCGAAGTATCGAC
TCAACTATCAGAGGTAGTTGGCGTCATCGAGCGCCATCTCGAACCGACGTTGCTGGCCGTACATTTGTAC
GGCTCCGCAGTGGATGGCGGCCTGAAGCCACACAGTGATATTGATTTGCTGGTTACGGTGACCGTAAGGC
TTGATGAAACAACGCGGCGAGCTTTGATCAACGACCTTTTGGAAACTTCGGCTTCCCCTGGAGAGAGCGA
GATTCTCCGCGCTGTAGAAGTCACCATTGTTGTGCACGACGACATCATTCCGTGGCGTTATCCAGCTAAG
CGCGAACTGCAATTTGGAGAATGGCAGCGCAATGACATTCTTGCAGGTATCTTCGAGCCAGCCACGATCG
ACATTGATCTGGCTATCTTGCTGACAAAAGCAAGAGAACATAGCGTTGCCTTGGTAGGTCCAGCGGCGGA
GGAACTCTTTGATCCGGTTCCTGAACAGGATCTATTTGAGGCGCTAAATGAAACCTTAACGCTATGGAAC
TCGCCGCCCGACTGGGCTGGCGATGAGCGAAATGTAGTGCTTACGTTGTCCCGCATTTGGTACAGCGCAG
TAACCGGCAAAATCGCGCCGAAGGATGTCGCTGCCGACTGGGCAATGGAGCGCCTGCCGGCCCAGTATCA
GCCCGTCATACTTGAAGCTAGACAGGCTTATCTTGGACAAGAAGAAGATCGCTTGGCCTCGCGCGCAGAT
CAGTTGGAAGAATTTGTCCACTACGTGAAAGGCGAGATCACCAAGGTAGTCGGCAAATAAACGCCATGGG
CATTAAAAAATGCCCTCTTGGGTTATCAAGAGGGTCATTATATTTGCTGAGGAGTGCCGTTAATTAAGTC
GGATGAATGGCAGAAGCTTAAAAAAAATCCTTAGCTTTCGCTAAGGATCTACAGGTCGACGGATCCTGAG
AGGGTTATTTCAGATAAAAAAAATCCTTAGCTTTCGCTAAGGATGATTTCTGGCGGGGGCGGAGAGACTC
GAACTCCCAACACCCGGTATTAGAAGACCGGTGTTCTACCAATTGAACTACGCCCCTAATTAGGGTGGCG
GAACGGACGGGACTCGAACCCGCGATCTTGTCTGCTAATTGTTATCCGCTCACAATTATCTTACTGCGCA
GATACGCCCTCGTCAATCCCTTAATAGCAAAATGCCTTTTGATCGGCGAGAAAGTCAGCAGGCCGCTTAG
TTAGCCGTGCACTGATCATATCGTCAATTATTACCTCCACGGGGAGAGCCTGAGCAAACTGGCCTCAGGC
ATTTGAGAAGCACAAGGGTCCCTAAGTCTCCTCAGCAAAACGAAAGGCCCAGTCTTTCGACTGAGCCTTT
CGTTTTATTTGACCGGATGTCCTCTTACTGACAGATGAGGGGCGGACGTTGACACTTGAGGGGCCGACTC
ACCCGGCGCGGCGTTGACAGATGAGGGGCAGGCTCGATTTCGGCCGGCGACGTGGAGCTGGCCAGCCTCG
CAAATCGGCGAAAACGCCTGATTTTACGCGAGTTTCCCACAGATGATGTGGACA
